>Addgene plasmid #212420 | pTwist-SARS-CoV-2 Spike-deltaC18 E154K (AAA) | addgene full sequence | sequence record 431652 | Addgene NGS Result
ATGTTTGTGTTCCTCGTTCTCCTGCCCCTCGTTTCTTCCCAATGCGTGAACCTCACAACTAGAACGCAGC
TCCCACCCGCTTACACGAACTCTTTTACTCGTGGAGTATACTATCCCGATAAAGTCTTTAGGTCCAGTGT
CCTTCATTCTACTCAAGACCTTTTCCTGCCATTCTTCTCAAATGTCACCTGGTTCCATGCTATCCACGTT
TCTGGCACCAACGGAACTAAACGATTTGATAATCCCGTCTTGCCATTTAACGATGGCGTATACTTTGCCT
CAACGGAGAAGTCCAACATTATCCGGGGATGGATATTTGGCACCACCCTGGACTCCAAGACACAGTCTCT
CCTCATTGTGAACAACGCCACCAATGTCGTCATCAAAGTCTGTGAATTTCAATTTTGTAACGATCCCTTT
CTCGGGGTTTATTATCATAAGAATAACAAGTCTTGGATGAAATCAGAGTTCCGCGTTTACAGTTCCGCTA
ACAACTGTACTTTTGAGTACGTTTCCCAACCATTTCTCATGGATCTTGAAGGGAAGCAAGGCAACTTCAA
GAATCTCCGCGAATTTGTGTTTAAGAATATAGACGGCTACTTCAAAATTTATAGCAAGCATACCCCGATA
AATCTGGTTCGGGATCTCCCTCAAGGCTTCTCCGCGTTGGAACCCCTCGTGGACTTGCCGATTGGCATCA
ACATCACCCGGTTCCAAACCCTTCTTGCCCTTCATCGAAGCTACCTCACGCCTGGCGACAGTAGTAGTGG
TTGGACAGCGGGCGCAGCAGCCTACTATGTGGGATATTTGCAACCACGCACCTTTCTTCTCAAATATAAC
GAAAACGGAACAATTACCGATGCCGTAGACTGTGCCCTCGATCCCCTGTCCGAAACTAAATGCACACTCA
AGTCCTTCACAGTTGAGAAAGGCATATACCAAACCAGTAACTTCCGCGTCCAACCCACCGAATCCATTGT
TCGATTCCCTAACATCACCAATTTGTGTCCTTTCGGTGAAGTATTTAATGCCACTCGATTTGCATCAGTT
TATGCCTGGAATCGCAAGCGAATATCAAATTGTGTTGCAGATTATAGTGTCCTGTATAATAGCGCATCAT
TCAGCACTTTTAAGTGTTATGGGGTCAGCCCTACGAAATTGAATGACTTGTGTTTTACCAACGTTTACGC
AGATTCTTTCGTCATACGCGGCGACGAAGTCCGACAGATTGCACCGGGGCAAACCGGAAAGATAGCAGAC
TATAATTATAAGTTGCCGGATGACTTCACCGGCTGCGTTATAGCATGGAACTCCAATAATCTCGATTCAA
AAGTCGGCGGCAACTATAATTATCTTTACCGCCTGTTTCGCAAGTCAAATCTGAAGCCCTTTGAACGTGA
CATCTCCACCGAAATTTATCAAGCTGGCAGCACCCCATGTAATGGAGTGGAAGGGTTTAACTGTTATTTT
CCCCTTCAATCATACGGATTTCAACCAACAAATGGGGTGGGCTATCAACCATATCGGGTGGTAGTCTTGA
GCTTTGAGCTGCTCCACGCACCGGCTACAGTTTGCGGACCGAAGAAAAGCACTAACCTGGTGAAGAATAA
ATGTGTGAACTTCAACTTTAATGGGCTCACCGGAACAGGGGTGCTGACAGAATCAAACAAGAAATTTCTC
CCTTTTCAACAATTTGGTAGAGACATTGCCGATACCACAGATGCCGTCCGCGATCCGCAAACACTGGAAA
TCCTCGATATAACACCCTGTAGCTTCGGCGGGGTCAGCGTGATAACTCCCGGAACGAACACATCCAACCA
AGTGGCTGTCCTGTATCAAGATGTCAACTGTACCGAAGTCCCTGTGGCGATACACGCCGACCAACTGACA
CCCACCTGGAGAGTCTACTCAACAGGTTCCAATGTCTTTCAAACTAGAGCGGGTTGTCTCATTGGCGCTG
AGCATGTCAATAATTCATACGAATGTGATATTCCTATTGGGGCAGGAATCTGTGCGTCTTATCAAACTCA
AACGAACTCACCACGGCGCGCTCGCTCAGTAGCCAGCCAGTCCATAATCGCCTATACCATGAGTCTCGGG
GCTGAGAACTCCGTGGCTTATTCAAACAATTCCATCGCAATCCCAACTAACTTTACCATTAGCGTTACCA
CGGAAATCTTGCCCGTCAGCATGACTAAGACGAGCGTAGACTGTACGATGTATATCTGTGGGGATTCCAC
CGAGTGTAGCAACCTCTTGCTTCAATACGGGTCTTTCTGTACTCAACTCAACCGAGCATTGACCGGAATT
GCGGTCGAACAAGACAAGAATACCCAAGAGGTGTTCGCACAAGTAAAGCAAATATACAAAACGCCGCCAA
TCAAAGATTTTGGCGGGTTTAATTTTAGCCAAATACTGCCAGACCCATCTAAGCCTTCAAAACGCAGCTT
TATCGAGGATCTGCTGTTCAACAAAGTTACGTTGGCTGACGCGGGTTTCATTAAGCAGTATGGGGATTGT
TTGGGAGACATTGCGGCCCGCGACCTTATCTGTGCTCAAAAATTCAATGGGTTGACAGTTCTGCCCCCTC
TGCTCACTGATGAGATGATTGCACAGTATACATCAGCATTGTTGGCAGGAACCATTACATCCGGCTGGAC
TTTTGGCGCGGGTGCGGCCCTTCAAATACCTTTCGCTATGCAAATGGCTTACAGATTCAATGGGATTGGT
GTCACGCAAAATGTATTGTATGAAAATCAGAAGCTGATCGCTAATCAATTTAACAGCGCGATTGGCAAGA
TCCAAGATTCACTGTCAAGCACAGCGTCCGCCCTCGGCAAACTCCAAGATGTTGTGAATCAAAACGCCCA
GGCCCTGAATACCCTCGTGAAGCAACTGAGTTCTAACTTCGGCGCAATCTCCAGCGTCCTCAACGACATA
TTGTCCAGACTTGATAAGGTGGAAGCCGAGGTGCAAATTGATCGGCTCATCACAGGCAGGCTCCAGTCAC
TCCAAACTTATGTGACACAACAGTTGATCCGGGCTGCTGAGATACGAGCAAGCGCCAACCTGGCCGCCAC
TAAAATGTCAGAGTGCGTGCTCGGGCAGTCCAAACGGGTTGACTTTTGTGGCAAGGGCTATCACTTGATG
TCCTTCCCCCAATCCGCCCCACATGGAGTGGTCTTTCTCCACGTCACTTATGTCCCTGCTCAAGAGAAGA
ACTTTACGACAGCTCCAGCAATCTGTCACGATGGCAAAGCGCACTTTCCCAGGGAAGGCGTTTTCGTCAG
TAATGGCACGCATTGGTTTGTGACCCAAAGGAATTTCTATGAACCCCAAATCATAACCACTGACAATACA
TTTGTCTCAGGCAACTGTGATGTGGTCATTGGGATCGTGAACAACACGGTATATGATCCCCTGCAACCCG
AGTTGGATAGCTTCAAAGAGGAATTGGATAAATACTTTAAGAATCATACTTCACCCGATGTTGATCTCGG
GGACATATCAGGAATAAATGCAAGTGTCGTCAACATTCAGAAAGAGATTGATCGCCTTAATGAGGTCGCC
AAGAACTTGAATGAATCTTTGATCGACTTGCAAGAACTGGGCAAATACGAACAATATATTAAATGGCCCT
GGTACATTTGGTTGGGCTTTATCGCCGGACTTATAGCTATCGTTATGGTCACAATTATGTTGTGCTGTAT
GACTAGCTGTTGTTCCTGCTTGAAAGGATGTTGCAGTTGCGGATCTTGTTGTAAATAAAGGATCCTCTAG
AAGTTGTCTCCTCCTGCACTGACTGACTGATACAATCGATTTCTGGATCCGCAGGCCTAATCAACCTCTG
GATTACAAAATTTGTGAAAGATTGACTGGTATTCTTAACTATGTTGCTCCTTTTACGCTATGTGGATACG
CTGCTTTAATGCCTTTGTATCATGCTATTGCTTCCCGTATGGCTTTCATTTTCTCCTCCTTGTATAAATC
CTGGTTGCTGTCTCTTTATGAGGAGTTGTGGCCCGTTGTCAGGCAACGTGGCGTGGTGTGCACTGTGTTT
GCTGACGCAACCCCCACTGGTTGGGGCATTGCCACCACCTGTCAGCTCCTTTCCGGGACTTTCGCTTTCC
CCCTCCCTATTGCCACGGCGGAACTCATCGCCGCCTGCCTTGCCCGCTGCTGGACAGGGGCTCGGCTGTT
GGGCACTGACAATTCCGTGGTGTTGTCGGGGAAGCTGACGTCCTTTCCATGGCTGCTCGCCTGTGTTGCC
ACCTGGATTCTGCGCGGGACGTCCTTCTGCTACGTCCCTTCGGCCCTCAATCCAGCGGACCTTCCTTCCC
GCGGCCTGCTGCCGGCTCTGCGGCCTCTTCCGCGTCTTCGCCTTCGCCCTCAGACGAGTCGGATCTCCCT
TTGGGCCGCCTCCCCGCCTGTCTAGCTTGACTGACTGAGATACAGCGTACCTTCAGCTCACAGACATGAT
AAGATACATTGATGAGTTTGGACAAACCACAACTAGAATGCAGTGAAAAAAATGCTTTATTTGTGAAATT
TGTGATGCTATTGCTTTATTTGTAACCATTATAAGCTGCAATAAACAAGTTAACAACAACAATTGCATTC
ATTTTATGTTTCAGGTTCAGGGGGAGGTGTGGGAGGTTTTTTAAAGCAAGTAAAACCTCTACAAATGTGG
TATTGGCCCATCTCTATCGGTATCGTAGCATAACCCCTTGGGGCCTCTAAACGGGTCTTGAGGGGTTTTT
TGTGCCCCTCGGGCCGGATTGCTATCTACCGGCATTGGCGCAGAAAAAAATGCCTGATGCGACGCTGCGC
GTCTTATACTCCCACATATGCCAGATTCAGCAACGGATACGGCTTCCCCAACTTGCCCACTTCCATACGT
GTCCTCCTTACCAGAAATTTATCCTTAAGGTCGTCAGCTATCCTGCAGGCGATCTCTCGATTTCGATCAA
GACATTCCTTTAATGGTCTTTTCTGGACACCACTAGGGGTCAGAAGTAGTTCATCAAACTTTCTTCCCTC
CCTAATCTCATTGGTTACCTTGGGCTATCGAAACTTAATTAAGCGATCTGCATCTCAATTAGTCAGCAAC
CATAGTCCCGCCCCTAACTCCGCCCATCCCGCCCCTAACTCCGCCCAGTTCCGCCCATTCTCCGCCCCAT
CGCTGACTAATTTTTTTTATTTATGCAGAGGCCGAGGCCGCCTCGGCCTCTGAGCTATTCCAGAAGTAGT
GAGGAGGCTTTTTTGGAGGCCTAGGCTTTTGCAAAGGAGGTAGCCAACATGATTGAACAAGATGGATTGC
ACGCAGGTTCTCCCGCCGCTTGGGTGGAGAGGCTATTCGGCTATGACTGGGCACAACAGACAATCGGCTG
CTCTGATGCCGCCGTGTTCCGGCTGTCAGCGCAGGGGCGCCCGGTTCTTTTTGTCAAGACCGACCTGTCC
GGTGCCCTGAATGAACTCCAGGACGAGGCAGCGCGGCTATCGTGGCTGGCCACGACGGGCGTTCCTTGCG
CAGCTGTGCTCGACGTTGTCACTGAAGCGGGAAGGGACTGGCTGCTATTGGGCGAAGTGCCGGGGCAGGA
TCTCCTGTCATCTCACCTTGCTCCTGCCGAGAAAGTATCCATCATGGCTGATGCAATGCGGCGGCTGCAT
ACGCTTGATCCGGCTACCTGCCCATTCGACCACCAAGCGAAACATCGCATCGAGCGAGCACGTACTCGGA
TGGAAGCCGGTCTTGTCGATCAGGATGATCTGGACGAAGAGCATCAGGGGCTCGCGCCAGCCGAACTGTT
CGCCAGGCTCAAGGCGCGGATGCCCGACGGCGAGGATCTCGTCGTGACCCACGGCGATGCCTGCTTGCCG
AATATCATGGTGGAAAATGGCCGCTTTTCTGGATTCATCGACTGTGGCCGGCTGGGTGTGGCGGACCGCT
ATCAGGACATAGCGTTGGCTACCCGTGATATTGCTGAAGAGCTTGGCGGCGAATGGGCTGACCGCTTCCT
CGTGCTTTACGGTATCGCCGCTCCCGATTCGCAGCGCATCGCCTTCTATCGCCTTCTTGACGAGTTCTTC
TAGTATGTAAGCCCTGTGCCTTCTAGTTGCCAGCCATCTGTTGTTTGCCCCTCCCCCGTGCCTTCCTTGA
CCCTGGAAGGTGCCACTCCCACTGTCCTTTCCTAATAAAATGAGGAAATTGCATCGCATTGTCTGAGTAG
GTGTCATTCTATTCTGGGGGGTGGGGTGGGGCAGGACAGCAAGGGGGAGGATTGGGAAGACAATAGCAGG
CATGCTGGGGATGCGGTGGGCTCTATGGTTAATTAACCAGTCAAGTCAGCTACTTGGCGAGATCGACTTG
TCTGGGTTTCGACTACGCTCAGAATTGCGTCAGTCAAGTTCGATCTGGTCCTTGCTATTGCACCCGTTCT
CCGATTACGAGTTTCATTTAAATCATGTGAGCAAAAGGCCAGCAAAAGGCCAGGAACCGTAAAAAGGCCG
CGTTGCTGGCGTTTTTCCATAGGCTCCGCCCCCCTGACGAGCATCACAAAAATCGACGCTCAAGTCAGAG
GTGGCGAAACCCGACAGGACTATAAAGATACCAGGCGTTTCCCCCTGGAAGCTCCCTCGTGCGCTCTCCT
GTTCCGACCCTGCCGCTTACCGGATACCTGTCCGCCTTTCTCCCTTCGGGAAGCGTGGCGCTTTCTCATA
GCTCACGCTGTAGGTATCTCAGTTCGGTGTAGGTCGTTCGCTCCAAGCTGGGCTGTGTGCACGAACCCCC
CGTTCAGCCCGACCGCTGCGCCTTATCCGGTAACTATCGTCTTGAGTCCAACCCGGTAAGACACGACTTA
TCGCCACTGGCAGCAGCCACTGGTAACAGGATTAGCAGAGCGAGGTATGTAGGCGGTGCTACAGAGTTCT
TGAAGTGGTGGCCTAACTACGGCTACACTAGAAGAACAGTATTTGGTATCTGCGCTCTGCTGAAGCCAGT
TACCTTCGGAAAAAGAGTTGGTAGCTCTTGATCCGGCAAACAAACCACCGCTGGTAGCGGTGGTTTTTTT
GTTTGCAAGCAGCAGATTACGCGCAGAAAAAAAGGATCTCAAGAAGATCCTTTGATCTTTTCTACGGGGT
CTGACGCTCAGTGGAACGAAAACTCACGTTAAGGGATTTTGGTCATGAGATTATCAAAAAGGATCTTCAC
CTAGATCCTTTTAAATTAAAAATGAAGTTTTAAATCAATCTAAAGTATATATGAGTAAACTTGGTCTGAC
AGTTACCAATGCTTAATCAGTGAGGCACCTATCTCAGCGATCTGTCTATTTCGTTCATCCATAGTTGCAT
TTAAATTTCCGAACTCTCCAAGGCCCTCGTCGGAAAATCTTCAAACCTTTCGTCCGATCCATCTTGCAGG
CTACCTCTCGAACGAACTATCGCAAGTCTCTTGGCCGGCCTTGCGCCTTGGCTATTGCTTGGCAGCGCCT
ATCGCCAGGTATTACTCCAATCCCGAATATCCGAGATCGGGATCACCCGAGAGAAGTTCAACCTACATCC
TCAATCCCGATCTATCCGAGATCCGAGGAATATCGAAATCGGGGCGCGCCTGGTGTACCGAGAACGATCC
TCTCAGTGCGAGTCTCGACGATCCATATCGTTGCTTGGCAGTCAGCCAGTCGGAATCCAGCTTGGGACCC
AGGAAGTCCAATCGTCAGATATTGTACTCAAGCCTGGTCACGGCAGCGTACCGATCTGTTTAAACCTAGA
TATTGATAGTCTGATCGGTCAACGTATAATCGAGTCCTAGCTTTTGCAAACATCTATCAAGAGACAGGAT
CAGCAGGAGGCTTTCGCATGAGTATTCAACATTTCCGTGTCGCCCTTATTCCCTTTTTTGCGGCATTTTG
CCTTCCTGTTTTTGCTCACCCAGAAACGCTGGTGAAAGTAAAAGATGCTGAAGATCAGTTGGGTGCGCGA
GTGGGTTACATCGAACTGGATCTCAACAGCGGTAAGATCCTTGAGAGTTTTCGCCCCGAAGAACGCTTTC
CAATGATGAGCACTTTTAAAGTTCTGCTATGTGGCGCGGTATTATCCCGTATTGACGCCGGGCAAGAGCA
ACTCGGTCGCCGCATACACTATTCTCAGAATGACTTGGTTGAGTATTCACCAGTCACAGAAAAGCATCTT
ACGGATGGCATGACAGTAAGAGAATTATGCAGTGCTGCCATAACCATGAGTGATAACACTGCGGCCAACT
TACTTCTGACAACGATTGGAGGACCGAAGGAGCTAACCGCTTTTTTGCACAACATGGGGGATCATGTAAC
TCGCCTTGATCGTTGGGAACCGGAGCTGAATGAAGCCATACCAAACGACGAGCGTGACACCACGATGCCT
GTAGCAATGGCAACAACCTTGCGTAAACTATTAACTGGCGAACTACTTACTCTAGCTTCCCGGCAACAGT
TGATAGACTGGATGGAGGCGGATAAAGTTGCAGGACCACTTCTGCGCTCGGCCCTTCCGGCTGGCTGGTT
TATTGCTGATAAATCTGGAGCCGGTGAGCGTGGGTCTCGCGGTATCATTGCAGCACTGGGGCCAGATGGT
AAGCCCTCCCGTATCGTAGTTATCTACACGACGGGGAGTCAGGCAACTATGGATGAACGAAATAGACAGA
TCGCTGAGATAGGTGCCTCACTGATTAAGCATTGGTAACCGATTCTAGGTGCATTGGCGCAGAAAAAAAT
GCCTGATGCGACGCTGCGCGTCTTATACTCCCACATATGCCAGATTCAGCAACGGATACGGCTTCCCCAA
CTTGCCCACTTCCATACGTGTCCTCCTTACCAGAAATTTATCCTTAAGATCCCGAATCGTTTAAACTCGA
CTCTGGCTCTATCGAATCTCCGTCGTTTCGAGCTTACGCGAACAGCCGTGGCGCTCATTTGCTCGTCGGG
CATCGAATCTCGTCAGCTATCGTCAGCTTACCTTTTTGGCAGCGATCGCGGCTCCCGACATCTTGGACCA
TTAGCTCCACAGGTATCTTCTTCCCTCTAGTGGTCATAACAGCAGCTTCAGCTACCTCTCAATTCAAAAA
ACCCCTCAAGACCCGTTTAGAGGCCCCAAGGGGTTATGCTATCAATCGTTGCGTTACACACACAAAAAAC
CAACACACATCCATCTTCGATGGATAGCGATTTTATTATCTAACTGCTGATCGAGTGTAGCCAGATCTAG
TAATCAATTACGGGGTCATTAGTTCATAGCCCATATATGGAGTTCCGCGTTACATAACTTACGGTAAATG
GCCCGCCTGGCTGACCGCCCAACGACCCCCGCCCATTGACGTCAATAATGACGTATGTTCCCATAGTAAC
GCCAATAGGGACTTTCCATTGACGTCAATGGGTGGAGTATTTACGGTAAACTGCCCACTTGGCAGTACAT
CAAGTGTATCATATGCCAAGTACGCCCCCTATTGACGTCAATGACGGTAAATGGCCCGCCTGGCATTATG
CCCAGTACATGACCTTATGGGACTTTCCTACTTGGCAGTACATCTACGTATTAGTCATCGCTATTACCAT
GCTGATGCGGTTTTGGCAGTACATCAATGGGCGTGGATAGCGGTTTGACTCACGGGGATTTCCAAGTCTC
CACCCCATTGACGTCAATGGGAGTTTGTTTTGGCACCAAAATCAACGGGACTTTCCAAAATGTCGTAACA
ACTCCGCCCCATTGACGCAAATGGGCGGTAGGCGTGTACGGTGGGAGGTCTATATAAGCAGAGCTGGTTT
AGTGAACCGTCAGATCGCCTGGAGACGCCATCCACGCTGTTTTGACCTCCATAGAAGACACCGGGACCGA
TCCAGCCTCCCCTCGAAGCTTACATGTGGTACCGAGCTCGGATCCTGAGAACTTCAGGGTGAGTCTATGG
GACCCTTGATGTTTTCTTTCCCCTTCTTTTCTATGGTTAAGTTCATGTCATAGGAAGGGGAGAAGTAACA
GGGTACACATATTGACCAAATCAGGGTAATTTTGCATTTGTAATTTTAAAAAATGCTTTCTTCTTTTAAT
ATACTTTTTTGTTTATCTTATTTCTAATACTTTCCCTAATCTCTTTCTTTCAGGGCAATAATGATACAAT
GTATCATGCCTCTTTGCACCATTCTAAAGAATAACAGTGATAATTTCTGGGTTAAGGCAATAGCAATATT
TCTGCATATAAATATTTCTGCATATAAATTGTAACTGATGTAAGAGGTTTCATATTGCTAATAGCAGCTA
CAATCCAGCTACCATTCTGCTTTTATTTTATGGTTGGGATAAGGCTGGATTATTCTGAGTCCAAGCTAGG
CCCTTTTGCTAATCATGTTCATACCTCTTATCTTCCTCCCACAGCTCCTGGGCAACGTGCTGGTCTGTGT
GCTGGCCCATCACTTTGGCAAAGGCGGCCGCC
Features (pLannotate 1.2.2; 21 found; start..end, strand, type, name):
      1..3765    +  CDS            S: SPIKE_SARS2 - Experimental evidence at protein level: Swiss-Prot protein existence level 1. [Spike glycoprotein]: May down-regulate host tetherin (BST2) by lysosomal degradation, thereby counteracting its antiviral activity. From Severe acute respiratory syndrome coronavirus 2 (2019-nCoV) (SARS-CoV-2).
   3839..4427    +  misc_feature   WPRE: woodchuck hepatitis virus posttranscriptional regulatory element
   4480..4601    -  polyA_signal   SV40 poly(A) signal: SV40 polyadenylation signal
   4624..4693    -  CDS            large T antigen (fragment): large T antigen from SV40 (simian virus 40)
   4716..4762    +  terminator     T7 terminator: transcription terminator for bacteriophage T7 RNA polymerase
   4792..4928    +  terminator     rrnG terminator: transcription terminator from the E. coli ribosomal RNA rrnG operon (Albrechtsen et al., 1991)
   4973..5044    +  misc_feature   3' β-globin insulator: insulator downstream of the human β-globin locus (Farrell et al., 2002)
   5089..5285    +  promoter       SV40 promoter: SV40 early promoter
   5299..6090    +  CDS            neo: KKA2_KLEPN - Also known as kan, nptII. Experimental evidence at protein level: Swiss-Prot protein existence level 1. Resistance to kanamycin, neomycin, paromomycin, ribostamycin, butirosin and gentamicin B. From Klebsiella pneumoniae.
   6104..6328    +  polyA_signal   bGH poly(A) signal: bovine growth hormone polyadenylation signal
   6524..7112    -  rep_origin     ori: high-copy-number ColE1/pMB1/pBR322/pUC origin of replication
   7284..7348    -  CDS            bla(M) (fragment): β-lactamase lacking the signal sequence; bla(M); allows cytosolic expression of β-lactamase
   7858..8718    +  CDS            AmpR: β-lactamase; bla; confers resistance to ampicillin, carbenicillin, and related antibiotics
   8731..8867    +  terminator     rrnG terminator: transcription terminator from the E. coli ribosomal RNA rrnG operon (Albrechtsen et al., 1991)
   9019..9090    +  misc_feature   5' β-globin insulator: insulator upstream of the human β-globin locus (Farrell et al., 2002)
   9095..9141    -  terminator     T7 terminator: transcription terminator for bacteriophage T7 RNA polymerase
   9159..9207    -  polyA_signal   poly(A) signal: synthetic polyadenylation signal
   9288..9591    +  enhancer       CMV enhancer: human cytomegalovirus immediate early enhancer
   9664..9681    -  promoter       CMV promoter (fragment): human cytomegalovirus (CMV) immediate early promoter
   9744..9795    +  promoter       CMVd2 promoter: truncated human cytomegalovirus (CMV) immediate early promoter that yields moderately reduced expression relative to the full-length promoter
   9929..10404   +  intron         β-globin intron: internally truncated intron from human β-globin
