[The description below was written by a language model from this plasmid's Addgene catalogue record and pLannotate feature annotations shown in this document.]
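Description:
pTwist-SARS-CoV-2 Spike-deltaC18 E154K (AAA) is a mammalian expression plasmid built on the Twist pTwist-CMV-BetaGlobin-WPRE-Neo backbone and made to supply a mutant SARS-CoV-2 spike glycoprotein for pseudovirus production. It is propagated in E. coli as a high-copy plasmid through a ColE1/pUC-type origin and selected with ampicillin via a β-lactamase (AmpR) gene. A separate cassette, in which the SV40 early promoter drives neo followed by a bGH polyadenylation signal, would allow G418-type selection in mammalian cells.

The payload is a spike open reading frame of about 3.8 kb carrying the E154K substitution. The name indicates a deletion of the C-terminal 18 residues, a truncation commonly used to improve spike incorporation into pseudotyped particles. The "(AAA)" in the name is not explained in the record, though it may denote the lysine codon used. The catalogue lists the promoter as CAG, but the annotated sequence and the backbone name instead show a CMV enhancer with CMV promoter elements followed by a truncated human β-globin intron immediately upstream of the coding sequence, so the promoter designation should be treated with caution. Downstream, a WPRE enhances transcript stability and expression, and an SV40 poly(A) signal terminates the message. The expression unit is flanked by β-globin insulator elements and by bacterial and T7 terminators, which limit read-through from neighbouring regions.

The plasmid serves as the envelope component in pseudovirus production, allowing the effect of the single E154K change on antibody neutralisation, such as escape from vaccine-induced humoral immunity, to be measured.
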