Addgene plasmid #212420: pTwist-SARS-CoV-2 Spike-deltaC18 E154K (AAA)
Purpose: Encodes SARS-CoV-2 spike E154K for pseudovirus production
Depositing lab: Alejandro Balazs. Depositing organization: Massachusetts General Hospital. Publication: Ongoing evolution of SARS-CoV-2 drives escape from mRNA vaccine-induced humoral immunity. Roederer AL, Cao Y, Denis KS, Sheehan ML, Li CJ, Lam EC, Gregory DJ, Poznansky MC, Iafrate AJ, Canaday DH, Gravenstein S, Garcia-Beltran WF, Balazs AB. medRxiv [Preprint]. 2024 Mar 7:2024.03.05.24303815. doi: 10.1101/2024.03.05.24303815. PubMed 38496628.
Backbone
  Vector backbone: pTwist-CMV-BetaGlobin-WPRE-Neo
  Backbone manufacturer: Twist
  Vector type: Mammalian Expression
Growth in bacteria
  Bacterial resistance: Ampicillin, 100 μg/mL
  Growth temperature: 37°C
  Growth strain: DH5alpha
  Copy number: High Copy
Gene/Insert
  Gene/Insert name: SARS-CoV-2 Spike E154K
  Species: Severe acute respiratory syndrome coronavirus 2
  Mutation: E154K
  Entrez Gene: S (a.k.a. GU280_gp02, spike glycoprotein)
  Promoter: CAG
  Cloning method: Ligation Independent Cloning
Terms and licenses: Academic/Nonprofit Terms; Industry Terms: Not Available to Industry
Depositor comments: Please visit https://www.medrxiv.org/content/10.1101/2024.03.05.24303815v1 for medRxiv preprint.
How to cite: pTwist-SARS-CoV-2 Spike-deltaC18 E154K (AAA) was a gift from Alejandro Balazs (Addgene plasmid # 212420 ; http://n2t.net/addgene:212420 ; RRID:Addgene_212420)
